Addgene plasmid #43252: II-AGAC
Depositing lab: Chad Cowan & Kiran Musunuru. Depositing organization: Harvard University. Publication: A TALEN Genome-Editing System for Generating Human Stem Cell-Based Disease Models. Ding Q, Lee YK, Schaefer EA, Peters DT, Veres A, Kim K, Kuperwasser N, Motola DL, Meissner TB, Hendriks WT, Trevisan M, Gupta RM, Moisan A, Banks E, Friesen M, Schinzel RT, Xia F, Tang A, Xia Y, Figueroa E, Wann A, Ahfeldt T, Daheron L, Zhang F, Rubin LL, Peng LF, Chung RT, Musunuru K, Cowan CA. Cell Stem Cell. 2012 Dec 12. pii: S1934-5909(12)00645-5. doi: 10.1016/j.stem.2012.11.011. PubMed 23246482.
Backbone
  Vector backbone: pCRII-TOPO
  Backbone manufacturer: Invitrogen
  Backbone size w/o insert (bp): 3973
  Vector type: Bacterial Cloning
Growth in bacteria
  Bacterial resistance: Ampicillin and Kanamycin, 100 & 50 μg/mL
  Growth temperature: 37°C
  Growth strain: Top10
  Copy number: High Copy
Gene/Insert
  Gene/Insert name: II-AGAC
  Species: Synthetic
  Insert size (bp): 426
  Cloning method: TOPO Cloning
  Sequencing primers: 5′ T7; 3′ M13-rev
Terms and licenses: Academic/Nonprofit Terms; Industry Terms: Not Available to Industry
How to cite: II-AGAC was a gift from Chad Cowan & Kiran Musunuru (Addgene plasmid # 43252 ; http://n2t.net/addgene:43252 ; RRID:Addgene_43252)
