[The description below was written by a language model from this plasmid's Addgene catalogue record.]
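Description:
II-AGAC is a bacterial cloning plasmid built on the commercial pCRII-TOPO backbone (about 4.0 kb without insert), into which a 426 bp synthetic fragment was introduced by TOPO cloning. It is a high-copy plasmid propagated in E. coli and carries both ampicillin and kanamycin resistance, as is standard for this backbone, so either or both drugs can be used for selection. The record lists T7 and M13-reverse as the flanking sequencing primer sites, consistent with the insert sitting in the pCRII-TOPO multiple cloning region. No feature table is provided, so the exact arrangement of elements within the plasmid cannot be described beyond these catalogue fields.

The record names the insert only as "II-AGAC" and gives no functional annotation, but the plasmid was deposited in connection with a TALEN genome-editing system for generating human stem cell-based disease models. In that context, the name and size suggest a pre-assembled block of four TAL effector repeat modules, each about 100 bp, specifying the DNA bases A, G, A and C. The "II" prefix plausibly indicates the position this block occupies in an ordered assembly of a full repeat array. This interpretation is an inference from the name, insert length and associated publication rather than something the record states. There is no promoter or expression cassette recorded for the insert, and the plasmid appears to serve purely as a storage and source vector. The synthetic fragment would be taken from it for assembly into a TALEN expression construct, rather than being expressed directly in cells.
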