>Addgene plasmid #43252 | II-AGAC | depositor partial sequence | sequence record 58517 | II-AGAC sequence 426 bps
CGTCTCGCTTAACCCCAGAGCAGGTCGTGGCAATCGCCTCCAACATTGGCGGGAAACAGGCACTCGAGAC
TGTCCAGCGCCTGCTTCCCGTGCTGTGCCAAGCGCACGGACTCACCCCAGAGCAGGTCGTGGCAATCGCG
AGCAATAACGGCGGAAAACAGGCTTTGGAAACGGTGCAGAGGCTCCTTCCAGTGCTGTGCCAAGCGCACG
GCCTCACCCCAGAGCAGGTCGTGGCAATCGCCTCCAACATTGGCGGGAAACAGGCACTCGAGACTGTCCA
GCGCCTGCTTCCCGTGCTGTGCCAAGCGCACGGATTAACCCCAGAGCAGGTCGTGGCGATCGCAAGCCAC
GACGGAGGAAAGCAAGCCTTGGAAACAGTACAGAGGCTGTTGCCTGTGCTGTGCCAAGCGCACGGGCTCA
GAGACG
