>Addgene plasmid #43252 | II-AGAC | addgene partial sequence | sequence record 60590 | M13-F20 5'-TGTAAAACGACGGCCAGT-3'
CCCTCTAGATGCATGCTCGAGCGGCCGCCAGTGTGATGGATATCTGCAGAATTCGCCCTTAGTATCTTTC
CTGTGCCCACGTCTCTGAGCCCGTGCGCTTGGCACAGCACAGGCAACAGCCTCTGTACTGTTTCCAAGGC
TTGCTTTCCTCCGTCGTGGCTTGCGATCGCCACGACCTGCTCTGGGGTTAATCCGTGCGCTTGGCACAGC
ACGGGAAGCAGGCGCTGGACAGTCTCGAGTGCCTGTTTCCCGCCAATGTTGGAGGCGATTGCCACGACCT
GCTCTGGGGTGAGGCCGTGCGCTTGGCACAGCACTGGAAGGAGCCTCTGCACCGTTTCCAAAGCCTGTTT
TCCGCCGTTATTGCTCGCGATTGCCACGACCTGCTCTGGGGTGAGTCCGTGCGCTTGGCACAGCACGGGA
AGCAGGCGCTGGACAGTCTCGAGTGCCTGTTTCCCGCCAATGTTGGAGGCGATTGCCACGACCTGCTCTG
GGGTTAAGCGAGACGCGCTAGGACGGCATCTATATAAGGGCGAATTCCAGCACACTGGCGGCCGTTACTA
GTGGATCCGAGCTCGGTACCAAGCTTGGCGTAATCATGGTCATAGCTGTTTCCTGTGTGAAATTGTTATC
CGCTCACAATTCCACACAACATACGAGCCGGAAGCATAAAGTGTAAAGCCTGGGGTGCCTAATGAGTGAG
CTAACTCACATTAATTGCGTTGCGCTCACTGCCCGCTTTCCAGTCGGGAAACCTGTCGTGCCAGCTGCAT
TAATGAATCGGCCAACGCGCGGGGAGAGGCGGTTTGCGTATTGGGCGCTCTTCCGCTTCCTCGCTCACTG
ACTCGCTGCGCTCGGTCGTTCGGCTGCGGCGAGCGGTATC
